>Addgene plasmid #77583 | GCK gRNA (BRDN0001147104) | addgene full sequence | sequence record 188044 | Addgene Assembled Sequence
CCCGGGTGCAAAGATGGATAAAGTTTTAAACAGAGAGGAATCTTTGCAGCTAATGGACCTTCTAGGTCTT
GAAAGGAGTGGGAATTGGCTCCGGTGCCCGTCAGTGGGCAGAGCGCACATCGCCCACAGTCCCCGAGAAG
TTGGGGGGAGGGGTCGGCAATTGATCCGGTGCCTAGAGAAGGTGGCGCGGGGTAAACTGGGAAAGTGATG
TCGTGTACTGGCTCCGCCTTTTTCCCGAGGGTGGGGGAGAACCGTATATAAGTGCAGTAGTCGCCGTGAA
CGTTCTTTTTCGCAACGGGTTTGCCGCCAGAACACAGGTAAGTGCCGTGTGTGGTTCCCGCGGGCCTGGC
CTCTTTACGGGTTATGGCCCTTGCGTGCCTTGAATTACTTCCACCTGGCTGCAGTACGTGATTCTTGATC
CCGAGCTTCGGGTTGGAAGTGGGTGGGAGAGTTCGAGGCCTTGCGCTTAAGGAGCCCCTTCGCCTCGTGC
TTGAGTTGAGGCCTGGCCTGGGCGCTGGGGCCGCCGCGTGCGAATCTGGTGGCACCTTCGCGCCTGTCTC
GCTGCTTTCGATAAGTCTCTAGCCATTTAAAATTTTTGATGACCTGCTGCGACGCTTTTTTTCTGGCAAG
ATAGTCTTGTAAATGCGGGCCAAGATCTGCACACTGGTATTTCGGTTTTTGGGGCCGCGGGCGGCGACGG
GGCCCGTGCGTCCCAGCGCACATGTTCGGCGAGGCGGGGCCTGCGAGCGCGGCCACCGAGAATCGGACGG
GGGTAGTCTCAAGCTGGCCGGCCTGCTCTGGTGCCTGGCCTCGCGCCGCCGTGTATCGCCCCGCCCTGGG
CGGCAAGGCTGGCCCGGTCGGCACCAGTTGCGTGAGCGGAAAGATGGCCGCTTCCCGGCCCTGCTGCAGG
GAGCTCAAAATGGAGGACGCGGCGCTCGGGAGAGCGGGCGGGTGAGTCACCCACACAAAGGAAAAGGGCC
TTTCCGTCCTCAGCCGTCGCTTCATGTGACTCCACGGAGTACCGGGCGCCGTCCAGGCACCTCGATTAGT
TCTCGAGCTTTTGGAGTACGTCGTCTTTAGGTTGGGGGGAGGGGTTTTATGCGATGGAGTTTCCCCACAC
TGAGTGGGTGGAGACTGAAGTTAGGCCAGCTTGGCACTTGATGTAATTCTCCTTGGAATTTGCCCTTTTT
GAGTTTGGATCTTGGTTCATTCTCAAGCCTCAGACAGTGGTTCAAAGTTTTTTTCTTCCATTTCAGGTGT
CGTGACGTACGGCCACCATGACCGAGTACAAGCCCACGGTGCGCCTCGCCACCCGCGACGACGTCCCCAG
GGCCGTACGCACCCTCGCCGCCGCGTTCGCCGACTACCCCGCCACGCGCCACACCGTCGATCCGGACCGC
CACATCGAGCGGGTCACCGAGCTGCAAGAACTCTTCCTCACGCGCGTCGGGCTCGACATCGGCAAGGTGT
GGGTCGCGGACGACGGCGCCGCCGTGGCGGTCTGGACCACGCCGGAGAGCGTCGAAGCGGGGGCGGTGTT
CGCCGAGATCGGCCCGCGCATGGCCGAGTTGAGCGGTTCCCGGCTGGCCGCGCAGCAACAGATGGAAGGC
CTCCTGGCGCCGCACCGGCCCAAGGAGCCCGCGTGGTTCCTGGCCACCGTCGGAGTCTCGCCCGACCACC
AGGGCAAGGGTCTGGGCAGCGCCGTCGTGCTCCCCGGAGTGGAGGCGGCCGAGCGCGCCGGGGTGCCCGC
CTTCCTGGAGACCTCCGCGCCCCGCAACCTCCCCTTCTACGAGCGGCTCGGCTTCACCGTCACCGCCGAC
GTCGAGGTGCCCGAAGGACCGCGCACCTGGTGCATGACCCGCAAGCCCGGTGCCTGAACGCGTTAAGTCG
ACAATCAACCTCTGGATTACAAAATTTGTGAAAGATTGACTGGTATTCTTAACTATGTTGCTCCTTTTAC
GCTATGTGGATACGCTGCTTTAATGCCTTTGTATCATGCTATTGCTTCCCGTATGGCTTTCATTTTCTCC
TCCTTGTATAAATCCTGGTTGCTGTCTCTTTATGAGGAGTTGTGGCCCGTTGTCAGGCAACGTGGCGTGG
TGTGCACTGTGTTTGCTGACGCAACCCCCACTGGTTGGGGCATTGCCACCACCTGTCAGCTCCTTTCCGG
GACTTTCGCTTTCCCCCTCCCTATTGCCACGGCGGAACTCATCGCCGCCTGCCTTGCCCGCTGCTGGACA
GGGGCTCGGCTGTTGGGCACTGACAATTCCGTGGTGTTGTCGGGGAAATCATCGTCCTTTCCTTGGCTGC
TCGCCTGTGTTGCCACCTGGATTCTGCGCGGGACGTCCTTCTGCTACGTCCCTTCGGCCCTCAATCCAGC
GGACCTTCCTTCCCGCGGCCTGCTGCCGGCTCTGCGGCCTCTTCCGCGTCTTCGCCTTCGCCCTCAGACG
AGTCGGATCTCCCTTTGGGCCGCCTCCCCGCGTCGACTTTAAGACCAATGACTTACAAGGCAGCTGTAGA
TCTTAGCCACTTTTTAAAAGAAAAGGGGGGACTGGAAGGGCTAATTCACTCCCAACGAAGACAAGATCTG
CTTTTTGCTTGTACTGGGTCTCTCTGGTTAGACCAGATCTGAGCCTGGGAGCTCTCTGGCTAACTAGGGA
ACCCACTGCTTAAGCCTCAATAAAGCTTGCCTTGAGTGCTTCAAGTAGTGTGTGCCCGTCTGTTGTGTGA
CTCTGGTAACTAGAGATCCCTCAGACCCTTTTAGTCAGTGTGGAAAATCTCTAGCAGTACGTATAGTAGT
TCATGTCATCTTATTATTCAGTATTTATAACTTGCAAAGAAATGAATATCAGAGAGTGAGAGGAACTTGT
TTATTGCAGCTTATAATGGTTACAAATAAAGCAATAGCATCACAAATTTCACAAATAAAGCATTTTTTTC
ACTGCATTCTAGTTGTGGTTTGTCCAAACTCATCAATGTATCTTATCATGTCTGGCTCTAGCTATCCCGC
CCCTAACTCCGCCCATCCCGCCCCTAACTCCGCCCAGTTCCGCCCATTCTCCGCCCCATGGCTGACTAAT
TTTTTTTATTTATGCAGAGGCCGAGGCCGCCTCGGCCTCTGAGCTATTCCAGAAGTAGTGAGGAGGCTTT
TTTGGAGGCCTAGGGACGTACCCAATTCGCCCTATAGTGAGTCGTATTACGCGCGCTCACTGGCCGTCGT
TTTACAACGTCGTGACTGGGAAAACCCTGGCGTTACCCAACTTAATCGCCTTGCAGCACATCCCCCTTTC
GCCAGCTGGCGTAATAGCGAAGAGGCCCGCACCGATCGCCCTTCCCAACAGTTGCGCAGCCTGAATGGCG
AATGGG
[124 nt withheld, positions 3367-3490]
C
[91 nt withheld, positions 3492-3582]
A
[49 nt withheld, positions 3584-3632]
CCTTTGACGTTGGAGTCCACGTTCTTT
[37 nt withheld, positions 3660-3696]
ACCCTATCTCGGTCTATTCTTTTGATTTATAAGGGATTTTGCCGATTTCGGCCTATTGGTTAAAAAATGA
GCTGATTTAACAAAAATTTAACGCGAATTTTAACAAAATATTAACGCTTACAATTTAGGTGGCACTTTTC
GGGGAAATGTGCGCGGAACCCCTATTTGTTTATTTTTCTAAATACATTCAAATATGTATCCGCTCATGAG
ACAATAACCCTGATAAATGCTTCAATAATATTGAAAAAGGAAGAGTATGAGTATTCAACATTTCCGTGTC
GCCCTTATTCCCTTTTTTGCGGCATTTTGCCTTCCTGTTTTTGCTCACCCAGAAACGCTGGTGAAAGTAA
AAGATGCTGAAGATCAGTTGGGTGCACGAGTGGGTTACATCGAACTGGATCTCAACAGCGGTAAGATCCT
TGAGAGTTTTCGCCCCGAAGAACGTTTTCCAATGATGAGCACTTTTAAAGTTCTGCTATGTGGCGCGGTA
TTATCCCGTATTGACGCCGGGCAAGAGCAACTCGGTCGCCGCATACACTATTCTCAGAATGACTTGGTTG
AGTACTCACCAGTCACAGAAAAGCATCTTACGGATGGCATGACAGTAAGAGAATTATGCAGTGCTGCCAT
AACCATGAGTGATAACACTGCGGCCAACTTACTTCTGACAACGATCGGAGGACCGAAGGAGCTAACCGCT
TTTTTGCACAACATGGGGGATCATGTAACTCGCCTTGATCGTTGGGAACCGGAGCTGAATGAAGCCATAC
CAAACGACGAGCGTGACACCACGATGCCTGTAGCAATGGCAACAACGTTGCGCAAACTATTAACTGGCGA
ACTACTTACTCTAGCTTCCCGGCAACAATTAATAGACTGGATGGAGGCGGATAAAGTTGCAGGACCACTT
CTGCGCTCGGCCCTTCCGGCTGGCTGGTTTATTGCTGATAAATCTGGAGCCGGTGAGCGTGGGTCTCGCG
GTATCATTGCAGCACTGGGGCCAGATGGTAAGCCCTCCCGTATCGTAGTTATCTACACGACGGGGAGTCA
GGCAACTATGGATGAACGAAATAGACAGATCGCTGAGATAGGTGCCTCACTGATTAAGCATTGGTAACTG
TCAGACCAAGTTTACTCATATATACTTTAGATTGATTTAAAACTTCATTTTTAATTTAAAAGGATCTAGG
TGAAGATCCTTTTTGATAATCTCATGACCAAAATCCCTTAACGTGAGTTTTCGTTCCACTGAGCGTCAGA
CCCCGTAGAAAAGATCAAAGGATCTTCTTGAGATCCTTTTTTTCTGCGCGTAATCTGCTGCTTGCAAACA
AAAAAACCACCGCTACCAGCGGTGGTTTGTTTGCCGGATCAAGAGCTACCAACTCTTTTTCCGAAGGTAA
CTGGCTTCAGCAGAGCGCAGATACCAAATACTGTTCTTCTAGTGTAGCCGTAGTTAGGCCACCACTTCAA
GAACTCTGTAGCACCGCCTACATACCTCGCTCTGCTAATCCTGTTACCAGTGGCTGCTGCCAGTGGCGAT
AAGTCGTGTCTTACCGGGTTGGACTCAAGACGATAGTTACCGGATAAGGCGCAGCGGTCGGGCTGAACGG
GGGGTTCGTGCACACAGCCCAGCTTGGAGCGAACGACCTACACCGAACTGAGATACCTACAGCGTGAGCT
ATGAGAAAGCGCCACGCTTCCCGAAGGGAGAAAGGCGGACAGGTATCCGGTAAGCGGCAGGGTCGGAACA
GGAGAGCGCACGAGGGAGCTTCCAGGGGGAAACGCCTGGTATCTTTATAGTCCTGTCGGGTTTCGCCACC
TCTGACTTGAGCGTCGATTTTTGTGATGCTCGTCAGGGGGGCGGAGCCTATGGAAAAACGCCAGCAACGC
GGCCTTTTTACGGTTCCTGGCCTTTTGCTGGCCTTTTGCTCACATGTTCTTTCCTGCGTTATCCCCTGAT
TCTGTGGATAACCGTATTACCGCCTTTGAGTGAGCTGATACCGCTCGCCGCAGCCGAACGACCGAGCGCA
GCGAGTCAGTGAGCGAGGAAGCGGAAGAGCGCCCAATACGCAAACCGCCTCTCCCCGCGCGTTGGCCGAT
TCATTAATGCAGCTGGCACGACAGGTTTCCCGACTGGAAAGCGGGCAGTGAGCGCAACGCAATTAATGTG
AGTTAGCTCACTCATTAGGCACCCCAGGCTTTACACTTTATGCTTCCGGCTCGTATGTTGTGTGGAATTG
TGAGCGGATAACAATTTCACACAGGAAACAGCTATGACCATGATTACGCCAAGCGCGCAATTAACCCTCA
CTAAAGGGAACAAAAGCTGGAGCTGCAAGCTTAATGTAGTCTTATGCAATACTCTTGTAGTCTTGCAACA
TGGTAACGATGAGTTAGCAACATGCCTTACAAGGAGAGAAAAAGCACCGTGCATGCCGATTGGTGGAAGT
AAGGTGGTACGATCGTGCCTTATTAGGAAGGCAACAGACGGGTCTGACATGGATTGGACGAACCACTGAA
TTGCCGCATTGCAGAGATATTGTATTTAAGTGCCTAGCTCGATACATAAACGGGTCTCTCTGGTTAGACC
AGATCTGAGCCTGGGAGCTCTCTGGCTAACTAGGGAACCCACTGCTTAAGCCTCAATAAAGCTTGCCTTG
AGTGCTTCAAGTAGTGTGTGCCCGTCTGTTGTGTGACTCTGGTAACTAGAGATCCCTCAGACCCTTTTAG
TCAGTGTGGAAAATCTCTAGCAGTGGCGCCCGAACAGGGACTTGAAAGCGAAAGGGAAACCAGAGGAGCT
CTCTCGACGCAGGACTCGGCTTGCTGAAGCGCGCACGGCAAGAGGCGAGGGGCGGCGACTGGTGAGTACG
CCAAAAATTTTGACTAGCGGAGGCTAGAAGGAGAGAGATGGGTGCGAGAGCGTCAGTATTAAGCGGGGGA
GAATTAGATCGCGATGGGAAAAAATTCGGTTAAGGCCAGGGGGAAAGAAAAAATATAAATTAAAACATAT
AGTATGGGCAAGCAGGGAGCTAGAACGATTCGCAGTTAATCCTGGCCTGTTAGAAACATCAGAAGGCTGT
AGACAAATACTGGGACAGCTACAACCATCCCTTCAGACAGGATCAGAAGAACTTAGATCATTATATAATA
CAGTAGCAACCCTCTATTGTGTGCATCAAAGGATAGAGATAAAAGACACCAAGGAAGCTTTAGACAAGAT
AGAGGAAGAGCAAAACAAAAGTAAGACCACCGCACAGCAAGCGGCCGCTGATCTTCAGACCTGGAGGAGG
AGATATGAGGGACAATTGGAGAAGTGAATTATATAAATATAAAGTAGTAAAAATTGAACCATTAGGAGTA
GCACCCACCAAGGCAAAGAGAAGAGTGGTGCAGAGAGAAAAAAGAGCAGTGGGAATAGGAGCTTTGTTCC
TTGGGTTCTTGGGAGCAGCAGGAAGCACTATGGGCGCAGCGTCAATGACGCTGACGGTACAGGCCAGACA
ATTATTGTCTGGTATAGTGCAGCAGCAGAACAATTTGCTGAGGGCTATTGAGGCGCAACAGCATCTGTTG
CAACTCACAGTCTGGGGCATCAAGCAGCTCCAGGCAAGAATCCTGGCTGTGGAAAGATACCTAAAGGATC
AACAGCTCCTGGGGATTTGGGGTTGCTCTGGAAAACTCATTTGCACCACTGCTGTGCCTTGGAATGCTAG
TTGGAGTAATAAATCTCTGGAACAGATTTGGAATCACACGACCTGGATGGAGTGGGACAGAGAAATTAAC
AATTACACAAGCTTAATACACTCCTTAATTGAAGAATCGCAAAACCAGCAAGAAAAGAATGAACAAGAAT
TATTGGAATTAGATAAATGGGCAAGTTTGTGGAATTGGTTTAACATAACAAATTGGCTGTGGTATATAAA
ATTATTCATAATGATAGTAGGAGGCTTGGTAGGTTTAAGAATAGTTTTTGCTGTACTTTCTATAGTGAAT
AGAGTTAGGCAGGGATATTCACCATTATCGTTTCAGACCCACCTCCCAACCCCGAGGGGACCCAGAGAGG
GCCTATTTCCCATGATTCCTTCATATTTGCATATACGATACAAGGCTGTTAGAGAGATAATTAGAATTAA
TTTGACTGTAAACACAAAGATATTAGTACAAAATACGTGACGTAGAAAGTAATAATTTCTTGGGTAGTTT
GCAGTTTTAAAATTATGTTTTAAAATGGACTATCATATGCTTACCGTAACTTGAAAGTATTTCGATTTCT
TGGCTTTATATATCTTGTGGAAAGGACGAAACACCGTTCTGGGGTGGAGCGCACGTGTTTTAGAGCTAGA
AATAGCAAGTTAAAATAAGGCTAGTCCGTTATCAACTTGAAAAAGTGGCACCGAGTCGGTGCTTTTTTAA
GCTTGGCGTAACTAGATCTTGAGACAAATGGCAGTATTCATCCACAATTTTAAAAGAAAAGGGGGGATTG
GGGGGTACAGTGCAGGGGAAAGAATAGTAGACATAATAGCAACAGACATACAAACTAAAGAATTACAAAA
ACAAATTACAAAAATTCAAAATTTTCGGGTTTATTACAGGGACAGCAGAGATCCACTTTGGCGCCGGCTC
GAGGGGG
Features (pLannotate 1.2.2; 29 found; start..end, strand, type, name):
     14..80      +  CDS            small t antigen (fragment): SV40 (simian virus 40) small t antigen
    106..317     +  promoter       EF-1α core promoter: core promoter for human elongation factor EF-1α
    318..1256    +  intron         EF-1α intron A: intron upstream of the start codon of human EF-1α
   1278..1877    +  CDS            PuroR (fragment): puromycin N-acetyltransferase; pac from Streptomyces; confers resistance to puromycin
   1893..2481    +  misc_feature   WPRE: woodchuck hepatitis virus posttranscriptional regulatory element
   2532..2551    +  misc_feature   cPPT/CTS (fragment): central polypurine tract and central termination sequence of HIV-1
   2553..2786    +  LTR            3' LTR (ΔU3): self-inactivating 3' long terminal repeat (LTR) from HIV-1
   2864..2985    +  polyA_signal   SV40 poly(A) signal: SV40 polyadenylation signal
   3025..3160    +  rep_origin     SV40 ori: SV40 origin of replication
   3181..3199    -  promoter       T7 promoter: promoter for bacteriophage T7 RNA polymerase
   3207..3362    +  CDS            lacZα (fragment): LacZα fragment of β-galactosidase; lacZ fragment
   3367..3795    +  rep_origin     f1 ori (sequence partly withheld): f1 bacteriophage origin of replication; arrow indicates direction of (+) strand synthesis
   3848..3952    +  promoter       AmpR promoter: bla
   3953..4813    +  CDS            AmpR: β-lactamase; bla; confers resistance to ampicillin, carbenicillin, and related antibiotics
   4984..5572    +  rep_origin     ori: high-copy-number ColE1/pMB1/pBR322/pUC origin of replication
   5755..5847    +  CDS            lacI (fragment): lac repressor; lacI; The lac repressor binds to the lac operator to inhibit transcription in E. coli. This inhibition can be relieved by adding lactose or isopropyl-β-D-thiogalactopyranoside (IPTG).
   5860..5881    +  protein_bind   CAP binding site: CAP binding activates transcription in the presence of cAMP. E. coli catabolite activator protein
   5896..5926    +  promoter       lac promoter: promoter for the E. coli lac operon
   5934..5950    +  protein_bind   lac operator: The lac repressor binds to the lac operator to inhibit transcription in E. coli. This inhibition can be relieved by adding lactose or isopropyl-β-D-thiogalactopyranoside (IPTG). lac repressor encoded by lacI
   5995..6013    +  promoter       T3 promoter: promoter for bacteriophage T3 RNA polymerase
   6041..6267    +  promoter       RSV promoter: Rous sarcoma virus enhancer/promoter
   6268..6448    +  LTR            5' LTR (truncated): truncated 5' long terminal repeat (LTR) from HIV-1
   6495..6620    +  misc_feature   HIV-1 Ψ: packaging signal of human immunodeficiency virus type 1
   6604..6967    +  CDS            HIV-1 gag (fragment): gag protein from human immunodeficiency virus 1; gag
   7113..7346    +  misc_feature   RRE: The Rev response element (RRE) of HIV-1 allows for Rev-dependent mRNA export from the nucleus to the cytoplasm.
   7723..7749    +  CDS            Rev (fragment): human immunodeficiency virus 1 (HIV-1) Rev protein; rev; enhances nuclear export of unspliced and incompletely spliced viral mRNAs
   7753..7993    +  promoter       U6 promoter: RNA polymerase III promoter for human U6 snRNA
   8023..8098    +  misc_RNA       gRNA scaffold: guide RNA scaffold for the Streptococcus pyogenes CRISPR/Cas9 system
   8154..8271    +  misc_feature   cPPT/CTS: central polypurine tract and central termination sequence of HIV-1
