[The description below was written by a language model from this plasmid's Addgene catalogue record and pLannotate feature annotations shown in this document.]
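Description:
GCK gRNA (BRDN0001147104) is a third-generation lentiviral guide RNA plasmid built on the lentiGuide-Puro backbone and designed to target human GCK (glucokinase) for CRISPR-Cas9 editing. It belongs to a human kinome gRNA collection, and the guide was designed against three GCK reference transcripts. In bacteria the 8.3 kb plasmid is maintained at high copy through a ColE1/pUC-type origin and selected with ampicillin via the β-lactamase gene. An f1 origin and remnants of a lac/lacZα cloning region, with flanking T7 and T3 promoters, are carried over from the parental vector.

The lentiviral genome is transcribed from an RSV promoter fused to a truncated HIV-1 5' LTR, making packaging Tat-independent. It contains the Ψ packaging signal, a partial gag sequence, the Rev response element for Rev-dependent nuclear export, a cPPT/CTS that aids nuclear import, and a self-inactivating ΔU3 3' LTR followed by an SV40 poly(A) signal. Within this genome sit two expression units. A human U6 RNA polymerase III promoter drives the GCK-specific spacer fused to the Streptococcus pyogenes gRNA scaffold. An EF-1α core promoter with its intron A drives puromycin N-acetyltransferase, with a WPRE downstream to enhance transcript expression, allowing puromycin selection of transduced mammalian cells.

The plasmid does not encode Cas9, so it is intended for use alongside a separate Cas9 lentiviral vector or in cell lines that already express Cas9. There it directs cleavage of the GCK locus for knockout or loss-of-function studies.
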