Addgene plasmid #77583: GCK gRNA (BRDN0001147104)
Purpose: 3rd generation lentiviral gRNA plasmid targeting human GCK
Depositing lab: John Doench & David Root. Depositing organization: Broad Institute. Publication: Optimized sgRNA design to maximize activity and minimize off-target effects of CRISPR-Cas9. Doench JG, Fusi N, Sullender M, Hegde M, Vaimberg EW, Donovan KF, Smith I, Tothova Z, Wilen C, Orchard R, Virgin HW, Listgarten J, Root DE. Nat Biotechnol. 2016 Jan 18. doi: 10.1038/nbt.3437. PubMed 26780180.
Backbone
  Vector backbone: lentiGuide-Puro
  Backbone manufacturer: Zhang Lab (Addgene plasmid # 52963)
  Vector type: Mammalian Expression, Lentiviral, CRISPR
  Selectable markers: Puromycin
Growth in bacteria
  Bacterial resistance: Ampicillin, 100 μg/mL
  Growth temperature: 37°C
  Growth strain: DH5alpha
  Copy number: High Copy
Gene/Insert
  Gene/Insert name: GCK (alt names: GCK; NM_000162.3)
  gRNA/shRNA sequence: TTCTGGGGTGGAGCGCACGT
  Species: H. sapiens (human)
  Entrez Gene: GCK (a.k.a. FGQTL3, GK, GLK, HHF3, HK4, HKIV, HXKP, LGLK, MODY2, PNDM1)
  Promoter: hU6
  Cloning method: Unknown
  Sequencing primers: 5′ U6-F; 3′ pS2-R
Terms and licenses: Academic/Nonprofit Terms; Industry Terms: Not Available to Industry
Depositor comments: The gRNA was designed to target the following Genbank reference sequence(s): NM_000162.3,NM_033507.1,NM_033508.1. Note that this plasmid does NOT contain Cas9. It should be used in conjunction with lentiCas9-Blast (Addgene #52962) or otherwise with cell lines already expressing Cas9. Browse the full kinome gRNA library at http://www.addgene.org/pooled-library/broadgpp-human-kinome/ or visit http://www.broadinstitute.org/rnai/public/ for detailed protocols and information.
How to cite: GCK gRNA (BRDN0001147104) was a gift from John Doench & David Root (Addgene plasmid # 77583 ; http://n2t.net/addgene:77583 ; RRID:Addgene_77583)
