>Addgene plasmid #77583 | GCK gRNA (BRDN0001147104) | depositor partial sequence | sequence record 145043 | Target Sequence
TTCTGGGGTGGAGCGCACGT
