>Addgene plasmid #77583 | GCK gRNA (BRDN0001147104) | addgene partial sequence | sequence record 188043 | hU6-F
GTAGAAAGTAATAATTTCTTGGGTAGTTTGCAGTTTTAAAATTATGTTTTAAAATGGACTATCATATGCT
TACCGTAACTTGAAAGTATTTCGATTTCTTGGCTTTATATATCTTGTGGAAAGGACGAAACACCGTTCTG
GGGTGGAGCGCACGTGTTTTAGAGCTAGAAATAGCAAGTTAAAATAAGGCTAGTCCGTTATCAACTTGAA
AAAGTGGCACCGAGTCGGTGCTTTTTTAAGCTTGGCGTAACTAGATCTTGAGACAAATGGCAGTATTCAT
CCACAATTTTAAAAGAAAAGGGGGGATTGGGGGGTACAGTGCAGGGGAAAGAATAGTAGACATAATAGCA
ACAGACATACAAACTAAAGAATTACAAAAACAAATTACAAAAATTCAAAATTTTCGGGTTTATTACAGGG
ACAGCAGAGATCCACTTTGGCGCCGGCTCGAGGGGGCCCGGGTGCAAAGATGGATAAAGTTTTAAACAGA
GAGGAATCTTTGCAGCTAATGGACCTTCTAGGTCTTGAAAGGAGTGGGAATTGGCTCCGGTGCCCGTCAG
TGGGCAGAGC
